>Addgene plasmid #133151 | pOPS0510 | addgene full sequence | sequence record 274715 | Addgene NGS Result
CGCTCTTGGACTCCTGTTGATAGATCCAGTAATGACCTCAGAACTCCATCTGGATTTGTTCAGAACGCTC
GGTTGCCGCCGGGCGTTTTTTATTGGTGAGAATCCAGGCAATTGTGTCTCAAAATCTCTGATGTTACATT
GCACAAGATAAAAATATATCATCATGAACAATAAAACTGTCTGCTTACATAAACAGTAATACAAGGGGTG
TTATGAGCCATATTCAGCGTGAAACGAGCTGTAGCCGTCCGCGTCTGAACAGCAACATGGATGCGGATCT
GTATGGCTATAAATGGGCGCGTGATAACGTGGGTCAGAGCGGCGCGACCATTTATCGTCTGTATGGCAAA
CCGGATGCGCCGGAACTGTTTCTGAAACATGGCAAAGGCAGCGTGGCGAACGATGTGACCGATGAAATGG
TGCGTCTGAACTGGCTGACCGAATTTATGCCGCTGCCGACCATTAAACATTTTATTCGCACCCCGGATGA
TGCGTGGCTGCTGACCACCGCGATTCCGGGCAAAACCGCGTTTCAGGTGCTGGAAGAATATCCGGATAGC
GGCGAAAACATTGTGGATGCGCTGGCCGTGTTTCTGCGTCGTCTGCATAGCATTCCGGTGTGCAACTGCC
CGTTTAACAGCGATCGTGTGTTTCGTCTGGCCCAGGCGCAGAGCCGTATGAACAACGGCCTGGTGGATGC
GAGCGATTTTGATGATGAACGTAACGGCTGGCCGGTGGAACAGGTGTGGAAAGAAATGCATAAACTGCTG
CCGTTTAGCCCGGATAGCGTGGTGACCCACGGCGATTTTAGCCTGGATAACCTGATTTTCGATGAAGGCA
AACTGATTGGCTGCATTGATGTGGGCCGTGTGGGCATTGCGGATCGTTATCAGGATCTGGCCATTCTGTG
GAACTGCCTGGGCGAATTTAGCCCGAGCCTGCAAAAACGTCTGTTTCAGAAATATGGCATTGATAATCCG
GATATGAACAAACTGCAATTTCATCTGATGCTGGATGAATTTTTCTAATAATTAATTGAACTACTTTTCC
GCTGCATAACCCTGCTTCGGGGTCATTATAGCGATTTTTTCGGTATATCCATCCTTTTTCGCACGATATA
CAGGATTTTGCCAAAGGGTTCGTGTAGACTTTCCTTGGTGTATCCAACGGCGTCAGCCGGGCAGGATAGG
TGAAGTAGGCCCACCCGCGAGCGGGTGTTCCTTCTTCACTGTCCCTTATTCGCACCTGGCGGTGCTCAAC
GGGAATCCTGCTCTGCGAGGCTGGCCGTAGGCCGGCCGCGATGCAGGTGGCTGCTGAACCCCCAGCCGGA
ACTGACCCCACAAGGCCCTAGCGTTTGCAATGCACCAGGTCATCATTGACCCAGGCGTGTTCCACCAGGC
CGCTGCCTCGCAACTCTTCGCAGGCTTCGCCGACCTGCTCGCGCCACTTCTTCACGCGGGTGGAATCCGA
TCCGCACATGAGGCGGAAGGTTTCCAGCTTGAGCGGGTACGGCTCCCGGTGCGAGCTGAAATAGTCGAAC
ATCCGTCGGGCCGTCGGCGACAGCTTGCGGTACTTCTCCCATATGAATTTCGTGTAGTGGTCGCCAGCAA
ACAGCACGACGATTTCCTCGTCGATCAGGACCTGGCAACGGGACGTTTTCTTGCCACGGTCCAGGACGCG
GAAGCGGTGCAGCAGCGACACCGATTCCAGGTGCCCAACGCGGTCGGACGTGAAGCCCATCGCCGTCGCC
TGTAGGCGCGACAGGCATTCCTCGGCCTTCGTGTAATACCGGCCATTGATCGACCAGCCCAGGTCCTGGC
AAAGCTCGTAGAACGTGAAGGTGATCGGCTCGCCGATAGGGGTGCGCTTCGCGTACTCCAACACCTGCTG
CCACACCAGTTCGTCATCGTCGGCCCGCAGCTCGACGCCGGTGTAGGTGATCTTCACGTCCTTGTTGACG
TGGAAAATGACCTTGTTTTGCAGCGCCTCGCGCGGGATTTTCTTGTTGCGCGTGGTGAACAGGGCAGAGC
GGGCCGTGTCGTTTGGCATCGCTCGCATCGTGTCCGGCCACGGCGCAATATCGAACAAGGAAAGCTGCAT
TTCCTTGATCTGCTGCTTCGTGTGTTTCAGCAACGCGGCCTGCTTGGCTTCGCTGACCTGTTTTGCCAGG
TCCTCGCCGGCGGTTTTTCGCTTCTTGGTCGTCATAGTTCCTCGCGTGTCGATGGTCATCGACTTCGCCA
AACCTGCCGCCTCCTGTTCGAGCCGACGCGAACGCTCCACGGCGGCCGATGGCGCGGGCAGGGCAGGGGG
AGCCAGTTGCACGCTGTCGCGCTCGATCTTGGCCGTAGCTTGCTGGACTATCGAGCCGACGGACTGGAAG
GTTTCGCGGGGCGCACGCATGACGGTGCGGCTTGCGATGGTTTCGGCATCCTCGGCGGAAAACCCCGCGT
CGATCAGTTCTTGCCTGTATGCCTTCCGGTCAAACGTCCGATTCATTCACCCTCCTTGCGGGATTGCCCC
GGAATTAATTCCCCGGATCGATCCGTCGATCTTGATCCCCTGCGCCATCAGATCCTTGGCGGCAAGAAAG
CCATCCAGTTTACTTTGCAGGGCTTCCCAACCTTACCAGAGGGCGCCCCAGCTGGCAATTCCGGTTCGCT
TGCTGTCCATAAAACCGCCCAGTCTAGCTATCGCCATGTAAGCCCACTGCAAGCTACCTGCTTTCTCTTT
GCGCTTGCGTTTTCCCTTGTCCAGATAGCCCAGTAGCTGACATTCATCCGGGGTCAGCACCGTTTCTGCG
GACTGGCTTTCTACGTGGCTGCCATTTTTGGGGTGAGGCCGTTCGCGGCCGAGGGGCGCAGCCCCTGGGG
GGATGGGAGGCCCGCGTTAGCGGGCCGGGAGGGTTCGAGAAGGGGGGGCACCCCCCTTCGGCGTGCGCGG
TCACGCGCACAGGGCGCAGCCCTGGTTAAAAACAAGGTTTATAAATATTGGTTTAAAAGCAGGTTAAAAG
ACAGGTTAGCGGTGGCCGAAAAACGGGCGGAAACCCTTGCAAATGCTGGATTTTCTGCCTGTGGACAGCC
CCTCAAATGTCAATAGGTGCGCCCCTCATCTGTCAGCACTCTGCCCCTCAAGTGTCAAGGATCGCGCCCC
TCATCTGTCAGTAGTCGCGCCCCTCAAGTGTCAATACCGCAGGGCACTTATCCCCAGGCTTGTCCACATC
ATCTGTGGGAAACTCGCGTAAAATCAGGCGTTTTCGCCGATTTGCGAGGCTGGCCAGCTCCACGTCGCCG
GCCGAAATCGAGCCTGCCCCTCATCTGTCAACGCCGCGCCGGGTGAGTCGGCCCCTCAAGTGTCAACGTC
CGCCCCTCATCTGTCAGTGAGGGCCAAGTTTTCCGCGAGGTATCCACAACGCCGGCGGCCCTACATGGCT
CTGCTGTAGTGAGTGGGTTGCGCTCCGGCAGCGGTCCTGATCCCCCGCAGAAAAAAAGGATCTCAAGAAG
ATCCTTTGATCTTTTCTACATTACTGCATGAGCTTGTGGAAGTGTGCTGAGCATAAATGATTCTCCTAGC
TGTTCTTTGGGTAAGTACGCCATCAGGACGTTGTGAGTGGCGCGATTTTTAGCGGCTGAAATCAGCCCTT
GAGCCTGTCGGCAAGTCGCGTCATGAGGTCCATGCGCTCATGCAGGATCGCCACGACCAACGCGGGTTCG
CCCGCACGCGGCAGGCAAAAAACGTAGTGGTGTTCGCAGCGGGCCATCCGCAGCGCGGGAAAGAGTTCGC
TCATGTCCTTAAACGGGCCTTCGCCGGCGGCAAGCCTGGCTATGCCCTGTTCCAGCTTAGCGATATAGCG
GCGCACCTGCGCCGCGCCCCACTCCCGGCGCGTGTAGCGGATGATGCCGCGTAGATCGGCTTCGGCCTCA
GCCGTGAGGATGTAGGCCGTCAAGCGCGATCCCCGCTGAGTTCTTCATCAAGAATTTCGCCGACGCTCTT
GGTGGACACCTTGCCGGCAAGCCCATCGTTGATGCGGTTCCCCAGCATGGTTTTCAGTTCCTGCCATGCC
TGATCGGCATCAGCGTCACCGGGGAACAGACGTTCGAGGGCGTATTGCTTAATGGTCTTGCCCTGCAAGG
CGGCCAGGGCTTTCAGGCTCTGGTGCTGCTGGTCCGTCATGTCGATTGTCAGGCGGCTCATTGGATAACC
TCCATAAAATACACGTAACCACATTAGCACATATGTGGGCGTGAGGCTACAGCGCGAGGCGCATTAAGGT
CGGGAAAATGCGCTAGGCGCATTTAAATTGCGTATTGCTGTAATGCGCCATGCCGGCTAGACTAGGCCCA
AATGGGTATACCCAATTTGACCAAGGGGGACGCGATGAGGGCGGCCAAGCACTACCGACAACTTCTATCC
ATCGACTTCAACATCGAGGCGCTGGCCTTCGTGCCTGGACCCGACGGCACACGCGGCCGGCGCATCCACG
TCCTGGGGCGCGAGGTCCGCGACCGGCCCGGCCTGGTCGAGTACCTTTCGCCGGCGTTCGGCTCGCGGGT
GGCGCTGGACGGCTACTGCAAGGCCAATTTCGATGCAGTGCTGCACCTGGCGTACCCCGATCATCAGCAA
TGGGGCCACGCATGAAGCGCCGAAGCTACGCCATGCTGCGCGCCGCTGCCGCGCTGGCCGTCCTGGTCGT
TGCCTCGCCGGCATGGGCCGAGCTGCGCGGCGAGGTCGTGCGCATCATCGACGGCGACACCATCGACGTG
CTGGTAGACAAGCAGCCGGTGCGCGTGCGCCTGGTGGACATTGACGCGCCGGAAAAGCGGCAAGCCTTCG
GCGAACGTGCGCGCCAGGCGCTGGCCGGCATGGTGTTCCGCCGGCACGTCCTGGTCGACGAGAAGGACAC
CGACCGTTACGGCCGCACGCTGGGCACCGTCTGGGTCAACATGGAGCTGGCCAGCCGGCCGCCGCAGCCG
CGCAACGTCAACGCCGCGATGGTTCACCAGGGCATGGCGTGGGCCTATCGCTTCCACGGCCGCGCGGCCG
ACCCTGAAATGCTGCGGCTCGAACAGGAGGCGCGAGGCAAGCGCGTCGGCCTCTGGTCCGATCCGCACGC
CGTCGAGCCGTGGAAATGGCGACGCGAGAGCAACAACCGGAGGGACGAAGGTTGAAGGTCGCCCGCATCT
ACCTGCGCGCCAGTACGGACGAGCAGAATCTTGAACGCCAGGAGAGCCTTGTAGCGGCCACGCGGGCCGC
CGGGTACTACGTCGCCGGCATCTACCGCGAGAAGGCGTCCGGCGCACGCGCCGACCGGCCCGAGCTGCTG
CGCATGATCGCGGACCTGCAACCTGGTGAAGTCGTCGTTGCGGAGAAGATCGACCGCATCAGCCGCTTGC
CGTTGGCCGAGGCCGAGCGCCTGGTTGCGTCGATCCGGGCCAAAGGGGCCAAGCTGGCCGTGCCTGGCGT
GGTGGACCTGTCGGAGCTGGCCGCCGAGGCGAACGGAGTGGCGAAAATCGTTCTGGAATCCGTCCAGGAC
ATGCTTTTGAAGCTCGCCTTGCAGATGGCCCGCGACGACTACGAGGATCGGCGCGAGCGTCAACGTCAGG
GTGTCCAGTTGGCGAAGGCCGCCGGCCGCTACACCGGCCGCAAACGTGACGCCGGCATGCACGACCGCAT
CATCACGCTTCGCTCCGGCGGATCGAGCATTGCCAAGACGGCCAAGCTGGTCGGATGCAGCCCGAGCCAG
GTCAAACGAGTGTGGGCGGCCTGGAACGCGCAGCAGCAAAAATAAAGCCGGGCAGTGCCCGGCTTTTCTC
ACCTTTTCGCGTCCCGCAGGGCCGCTGCGAGCGCCCTACCTAGATCCTCGCTTTCCCCCTCGGTGTAGTC
CGGCCAGGGCACGAAGGGCGCGGATGCGAACCTGTTGAGCAGGTCAGATCTAGGGCGGCGGATTTGTCCT
ACTCAGGAGAGCGTTCACCGACAAACAACAGATAAAACGAAAGGCCCAGTCTTTCGACTGAGCCTTTCGT
TTTATTTGATGCCTGCCGAATTCGGATCCGGAGCTCGACACGACATTGTCGTCACCTTTGTCGGGTCCGC
GACAAGCTTTTTGTTCCTCGATCCCGTATGTTTTCGCCTAAATATCTGAAACAGCAGCAAATTATTTTTC
GTTAGCTCAATCGGCCCACTTGGCACGAGTCTTGAAATTTATTGCGAGGCGGCGGAGCTGCCGGCCGCAT
CCGTGCGGCATAACCACGGTTGTGAACAAATGAAGGAAGGCCAAATGCGTAAAGGCGAAGAGCTGTTCAC
TGGTGTCGTCCCTATTCTGGTGGAACTGGATGGTGATGTCAACGGTCATAAGTTTTCCGTGCGTGGCGAG
GGTGAAGGTGACGCAACTAATGGTAAACTGACGCTGAAGTTCATCTGTACTACTGGTAAACTGCCGGTAC
CTTGGCCGACTCTGGTAACGACGCTGACTTATGGTGTTCAGTGCTTTGCTCGTTATCCGGACCATATGAA
GCAGCATGACTTCTTCAAGTCCGCCATGCCGGAAGGCTATGTGCAGGAACGCACGATTTCCTTTAAGGAT
GACGGCACGTACAAAACGCGTGCGGAAGTGAAATTTGAAGGCGATACCCTGGTAAACCGCATTGAGCTGA
AAGGCATTGACTTTAAAGAAGATGGCAATATCCTGGGCCATAAGCTGGAATACAATTTTAACAGCCACAA
TGTTTACATCACCGCCGATAAACAAAAAAATGGCATTAAAGCGAATTTTAAAATTCGCCACAACGTTGAG
GATGGCAGCGTGCAGCTGGCTGATCACTACCAGCAAAACACTCCAATCGGTGATGGTCCTGTTCTGCTGC
CAGACAATCACTATCTGAGCACGCAAAGCGTTCTGTCTAAAGATCCGAACGAGAAACGCGATCATATGGT
TCTGCTGGAGTTCGTAACCGCAGCGGGCATCACGCATGGTATGGATGAACTGTACAAATGAGCTTCCAAT
ACGCCTGCGTTTTACAACGTCGTGACTGGG
Features (pLannotate 1.2.2; 14 found; start..end, strand, type, name):
      9..103     +  terminator     lambda t0 terminator: transcription terminator from phage lambda
    213..1025    +  CDS            aphA1: KKA1_ECOLX - Also known as nptI. Protein inferred from homology: Swiss-Prot protein existence level 3. Resistance to kanamycin and structurally-related aminoglycosides, including amikacin. From Escherichia coli.
   1179..1287    +  oriT           oriT: incP origin of transfer
   1348..2496    -  CDS            trfA: trans-acting replication protein that binds to and activates oriV
   2548..2829    -  CDS            tnpA (fragment): TN5P_ECOLX - Also known as tnp. Experimental evidence at protein level: Swiss-Prot protein existence level 1. Mediates transposition of transposon Tn5 by a 'cut and paste' mechanism. First, the monomeric transposase binds the 19 bp inverted DNA repeats flanking the transposon. Then, dimerization of the DNA- bound transposase creates a synaptic DNA complex. After nicking of the first DNA strand, excision of the transposon proceeds through a series of intermediates. The transposase then mediates the insertion of the transposon at a new site by strand transfer. The activity of the wild- type tran
   2889..3420    -  rep_origin     oriV: incP origin of replication
   3476..3511    -  rep_origin     CloDF13 ori (fragment): Plasmids containing the CloDF13 (CDF) origin of replication can be propagated in E. coli cells that contain additional plasmids with compatible origins.
   3635..3943    -  CDS            parE: PARE_ECOLX - Experimental evidence at protein level: Swiss-Prot protein existence level 1. Toxin component of a type II toxin-antitoxin (TA) system involved in plasmid partition. Acts by inhibiting DNA gyrase, converting supercoiled plasmid DNA into a singly cleaved linear form in an ATP-dependent fashion. To do so it probably interacts with one of the gyrase subunits. Gyrase inhibition is prevented by antitoxin ParD, and is reversed in vitro by incubation with ParD. In cells that have lost the plasmid filamentation and growth inhibition occur; this is suppressed when ParD is supplied in trans
   3943..4191    -  CDS            parD: PARD_ECOLX - Experimental evidence at protein level: Swiss-Prot protein existence level 1. Antitoxin component of a type II toxin-antitoxin (TA) system involved in plasmid partition. Inhibits the anti-DNA gyrase activity of toxin ParE; reverses and restores gyrase catalytic activity in vitro. The parDE operon alone is capable of stabilizing an RK2-derived minireplicon under defined growth conditions in several different Gram- negative bacteria. It does so by the post-segregational killing (PSK) of plasmid-free cells, also referred to as a plasmid addiction system. Binds its own promoter, autor
   4320..5162    +  CDS            parB: PARB4_ECOLX - Protein predicted: Swiss-Prot protein existence level 4. Involved in plasmid partition. From Escherichia coli.
   5126..5782    +  CDS            parA: PARA4_ECOLX - Protein inferred from homology: Swiss-Prot protein existence level 3. Involved in plasmid partition. From Escherichia coli.
   5942..6028    -  terminator     rrnB T1 terminator: Escherichia coli rrnB; transcription terminator T1 from the E. coli rrnB gene
   6275..6988    +  CDS            superfolder GFP: GFP variant that folds robustly even when fused to poorly folded proteins (Pédelacq et al., 2006)
   7008..7030    +  CDS            lacZα (fragment): LacZα fragment of β-galactosidase; lacZ fragment
