[The description below was written by a language model from this plasmid's Addgene catalogue record and pLannotate feature annotations shown in this document.]
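Description:
pOPS0510 is a low-copy, broad-host-range bacterial reporter plasmid built on the pOGG026 backbone and assembled from Golden Gate-domesticated modules. It is one member of a set of "Plasmid-ID" constructs that, according to the depositor, differ from one another only in a 12-nucleotide barcode. The annotated 7,030-nt sequence shows an RK2/IncP-type replicon, with oriV and the trfA replication initiator that activates it. An IncP oriT allows conjugative transfer from a mobilising donor strain, which fits the recorded propagation host, an S17-derived hemA mutant. Selection is by kanamycin through aphA1 (nptI). Stable inheritance without antibiotic pressure is supported by the RK2 par region, comprising the parDE toxin-antitoxin addiction system and the parA and parB partition genes. Short annotated fragments of Tn5 transposase, the CloDF13 origin and lacZα are probably backbone or cloning remnants rather than functional parts.

The payload is a transcriptional reporter in which the PsNifH promoter module drives superfolder GFP, followed by a terminator-position module carrying the unique barcode and a universal primer binding site. The promoter and barcode are not annotated in the feature table, but the unannotated gap upstream of the sfGFP coding sequence is consistent with the promoter's placement. Lambda t0 and rrnB T1 terminators lie on either side of the cassette region and probably insulate it from backbone transcription. Because nifH is a nitrogenase gene, GFP output should report nitrogen-fixation gene expression, while the barcode identifies the strain carrying the plasmid. The associated publication points to use in Rhizobium-legume symbioses, where rhizobial competitiveness for nodule occupancy and nitrogen fixation in nodules are measured simultaneously.
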