Addgene plasmid #133151: pOPS0510
Purpose: Reporter plasmid with a 12-nucleotide specific "barcode" sequence. This plasmid is not available as an individual bacterial stab, but can be requested as part of the Plasmid-ID Kit (Kit #1000000168 ).
Depositing lab: Philip Poole. Depositing organization: University of Oxford. Publication: Optimizing Rhizobium-legume symbioses by simultaneous measurement of rhizobial competitiveness and N2 fixation in nodules. Mendoza-Suarez MA, Geddes BA, Sanchez-Canizares C, Ramirez-Gonzalez RH, Kirchhelle C, Jorrin B, Poole PS. Proc Natl Acad Sci U S A. 2020 May 5;117(18):9822-9831. doi: 10.1073/pnas.1921225117. Epub 2020 Apr 21. PubMed 32317381.
Backbone
  Vector backbone: pOGG026 (Addgene ID 113992)
  Vector type: Bacterial Expression
Growth in bacteria
  Bacterial resistance: Kanamycin, 50 μg/mL
  Growth temperature: 37°C
  Growth strain: ST18 (S17 delta pir delta hemA)
  Copy number: Low Copy
Gene/Insert
  Gene/Insert name: PU module (PsNifH from pOGG043), SC module (sfGFP from pOGG037), and T module (CCAATACGCCTG and universal primer binding site)
  Species: Synthetic
  Mutation: Domesticated for Golden Gate cloning
  Cloning method: Unknown
Terms and licenses: Academic/Nonprofit Terms; Industry Terms: Not Available to Industry
Depositor comments: The only difference is the sequence: CCAATACGCCTG . Please note that this plasmid may require a unique bacterial strain, so make sure to confirm that you can also obtain the appropriate growth strain. Please contact us or contact our distributors if you have any questions. This plasmid is not available as an individual bacterial stab, but can be requested as part of the Plasmid-ID Kit (Kit #1000000168 ).
How to cite: pOPS0510 was a gift from Philip Poole (Addgene plasmid # 133151)
